>Addgene plasmid #134273 | pBOB-N-Flag-GK (281-473) | addgene full sequence | sequence record 275417 | Addgene NGS Result
GACGGATCGGGAGATCTCCCGATCCCCTATGGTGCACTCTCAGTACAATCTGCTCTGATGCCGCATAGTT
AAGCCAGTATCTGCTCCCTGCTTGTGTGTTGGAGGTCGCTGAGTAGTGCGCGAGCAAAATTTAAGCTACA
ACAAGGCAAGGCTTGACCGACAATTGCATGAAGAATCTGCTTAGGGTTAGGCGTTTTGCGCTGCTTCGCG
ATGTACGGGCCAGATATACGCGTTGACATTGATTATTGACTAGTTATTAATAGTAATCAATTACGGGGTC
ATTAGTTCATAGCCCATATATGGAGTTCCGCGTTACATAACTTACGGTAAATGGCCCGCCTGGCTGACCG
CCCAACGACCCCCGCCCATTGACGTCAATAATGACGTATGTTCCCATAGTAACGCCAATAGGGACTTTCC
ATTGACGTCAATGGGTGGAGTATTTACGGTAAACTGCCCACTTGGCAGTACATCAAGTGTATCATATGCC
AAGTACGCCCCCTATTGACGTCAATGACGGTAAATGGCCCGCCTGGCATTATGCCCAGTACATGACCTTA
TGGGACTTTCCTACTTGGCAGTACATCTACGTATTAGTCATCGCTATTACCATGGTGATGCGGTTTTGGC
AGTACATCAATGGGCGTGGATAGCGGTTTGACTCACGGGGATTTCCAAGTCTCCACCCCATTGACGTCAA
TGGGAGTTTGTTTTGGCACCAAAATCAACGGGACTTTCCAAAATGTCGTAACAACTCCGCCCCATTGACG
CAAATGGGCGGTAGGCGTGTACGGTGGGAGGTCTATATAAGCAGCGCGTTTTGCCTGTACTGGGTCTCTC
TGGTTAGACCAGATCTGAGCCTGGGAGCTCTCTGGCTAACTAGGGAACCCACTGCTTAAGCCTCAATAAA
GCTTGCCTTGAGTGCTTCAAGTAGTGTGTGCCCGTCTGTTGTGTGACTCTGGTAACTAGAGATCCCTCAG
ACCCTTTTAGTCAGTGTGGAAAATCTCTAGCAGTGGCGCCCGAACAGGGACTTGAAAGCGAAAGGGAAAC
CAGAGGAGCTCTCTCGACGCAGGACTCGGCTTGCTGAAGCGCGCACGGCAAGAGGCGAGGGGCGGCGACT
GGTGAGTACGCCAAAAATTTTGACTAGCGGAGGCTAGAAGGAGAGAGATGGGTGCGAGAGCGTCAGTATT
AAGCGGGGGAGAATTAGATCGCGATGGGAAAAAATTCGGTTAAGGCCAGGGGGAAAGAAAAAATATAAAT
TAAAACATATAGTATGGGCAAGCAGGGAGCTAGAACGATTCGCAGTTAATCCTGGCCTGTTAGAAACATC
AGAAGGCTGTAGACAAATACTGGGACAGCTACAACCATCCCTTCAGACAGGATCAGAAGAACTTAGATCA
TTATATAATACAGTAGCAACCCTCTATTGTGTGCATCAAAGGATAGAGATAAAAGACACCAAGGAAGCTT
TAGACAAGATAGAGGAAGAGCAAAACAAAAGTAAGACCACCGCACAGCAAGCGGCCGCTGATCTTCAGAC
CTGGAGGAGGAGATATGAGGGACAATTGGAGAAGTGAATTATATAAATATAAAGTAGTAAAAATTGAACC
ATTAGGAGTAGCACCCACCAAGGCAAAGAGAAGAGTGGTGCAGAGAGAAAAAAGAGCAGTGGGAATAGGA
GCTTTGTTCCTTGGGTTCTTGGGAGCAGCAGGAAGCACTATGGGCGCAGCGTCAATGACGCTGACGGTAC
AGGCCAGACAATTATTGTCTGGTATAGTGCAGCAGCAGAACAATTTGCTGAGGGCTATTGAGGCGCAACA
GCATCTGTTGCAACTCACAGTCTGGGGCATCAAGCAGCTCCAGGCAAGAATCCTGGCTGTGGAAAGATAC
CTAAAGGATCAACAGCTCCTGGGGATTTGGGGTTGCTCTGGAAAACTCATTTGCACCACTGCTGTGCCTT
GGAATGCTAGTTGGAGTAATAAATCTCTGGAACAGATTTGGAATCACACGACCTGGATGGAGTGGGACAG
AGAAATTAACAATTACACAAGCTTAATACACTCCTTAATTGAAGAATCGCAAAACCAGCAAGAAAAGAAT
GAACAAGAATTATTGGAATTAGATAAATGGGCAAGTTTGTGGAATTGGTTTAACATAACAAATTGGCTGT
GGTATATAAAATTATTCATAATGATAGTAGGAGGCTTGGTAGGTTTAAGAATAGTTTTTGCTGTACTTTC
TATAGTGAATAGAGTTAGGCAGGGATATTCACCATTATCGTTTCAGACCCACCTCCCAACCCCGAGGGGA
CCCGACAGGCCCGAAGGAATAGAAGAAGAAGGTGGAGAGAGAGACAGAGACAGATCCATTCGATTAGTGA
ACGGATCAACTTTTAAAAGAAAAGGGGGGATTGGGGGGTACAGTGCAGGGGAAAGAATAGTAGACATAAT
AGCAACAGACATACAAACTAAAGAATTACAAAAACAAATTACAAAATTCAAAATTTTATCGATAAGCTTG
GGAGTTCCGCGTTACATAACTTACGGTAAATGGCCCGCCTGGCTGACCGCCCAACGACCCCCGCCCATTG
ACGTCAATAATGACGTATGTTCCCATAGTAACGCCAATAGGGACTTTCCATTGACGTCAATGGGTGGAGT
ATTTACGGTAAACTGCCCACTTGGCAGTACATCAAGTGTATCATATGCCAAGTACGCCCCCTATTGACGT
CAATGACGGTAAATGGCCCGCCTGGCATTATGCCCAGTACATGACCTTATGGGACTTTCCTACTTGGCAG
TACATCTACGTATTAGTCATCGCTATTACCATGGTGATGCGGTTTTGGCAGTACATCAATGGGCGTGGAT
AGCGGTTTGACTCACGGGGATTTCCAAGTCTCCACCCCATTGACGTCAATGGGAGTTTGTTTTGGCACCA
AAATCAACGGGACTTTCCAAAATGTCGTAACAACTCCGCCCCATTGACGCAAATGGGCGGTAGGCGTGTA
CGGTGGGAGGTCTATATAAGCAGAGCTCGTTTAGTGAACCGTCAGATCGCCTGGAGACGCCATCCACGCT
GTTTTGACCTCCATAGAAGACACCGACTGAGCTCCTAAGGTTAACGCCACCATGGACTACAAAGACGATG
ACGACAAGTCTAGAGAATTCGGATCCATGACAGGGTGCTTCTTATTGTGCAACACGGGCCATAAGTGTGT
ATTTTCTGAACATGGCCTCCTGACAACCGTAGCATATAAACTTGGCAGAGACAAACCTGTGTATTATGCG
TTGGAAGGTTCCGTGGCTATAGCTGGTGCTGTAATCCGCTGGCTAAGAGACAACCTTGGAATTATTAAGT
CCTCTGAGGAAATTGAAAAACTTGCTAAGGAAGTAGGTACTTCTTATGGCTGCTACTTCGTTCCAGCATT
TTCAGGGTTATATGCGCCTTATTGGGAGCCCAGTGCAAGAGGGATCATCTGTGGACTCACTCAGTTCACC
AATAAATGTCATATCGCTTTTGCTGCACTAGAAGCTGTTTGTTTCCAAACCCGAGAGATTTTGGATGCCA
TGAATCGCGACTGTGGAATTCCACTCAGTCATTTACAGGTAGATGGAGGAATGACCAGCAATAAAATTCT
TATGCAGCTACAAGCAGACATTCTGTATATTCCAGTAGTGAAACCCTCCATGCCTGAAACAACTGCACTA
GGCGCTGCCATGGCAGCTGGGGCTGCAGAGGGGGTTGGTGTGTGGAGTTGACTCGAGCCATGGAAGCTTG
ATATCTAACTGACTGAACCGGTGGTACCGAGGAATTAATTCGCTGTCTGCGAGGGCCAGCTGTTGGGGTG
AGTACTCCCTCTCAAAAGCGGGCATGACTTCTGCGCTAAGATTGTCAGTTTCCAAAAACGAGGAGGATTT
GATATTCACCTGGCCCGCGGTGATGCCTTTGAGGGTGGCCGCGTCCATCTGGTCAGAAAAGACAATCTTT
TTGTTGTCAAGCTTGAGGTGTGGCAGGCTTGAGATCTGGCCATACACTTGAGTGACAATGACATCCACTT
TGCCTTTCTCTCCACAGGTGTCCACTCCCAGGTCCAACTGCAGGTCGAGCATGCATCTAGGGCGGCCAAT
TCCGCCGATCCTGGAAAAACATGGAGCAATCACAAGTAGCAATACAGCAGCTACCAATGCTGATTGTGCC
TGGCTAGAAGCACAAGAGGAGGAGGAGGTGGGTTTTCCAGTCACACCTCAGACAATCAACCTCTGGATTA
CAAAATTTGTGAAAGATTGACTGGTATTCTTAACTATGTTGCTCCTTTTACGCTATGTGGATACGCTGCT
TTAATGCCTTTGTATCATGCTATTGCTTCCCGTATGGCTTTCATTTTCTCCTCCTTGTATAAATCCTGGT
TGCTGTCTCTTTATGAGGAGTTGTGGCCCGTTGTCAGGCAACGTGGCGTGGTGTGCACTGTGTTTGCTGA
CGCAACCCCCACTGGTTGGGGCATTGCCACCACCTGTCAGCTCCTTTCCGGGACTTTCGCTTTCCCCCTC
CCTATTGCCACGGCGGAACTCATCGCCGCCTGCCTTGCCCGCTGCTGGACAGGGGCTCGGCTGTTGGGCA
CTGACAATTCCGTGGTGTTGTCGGGGAAGCTGACGTCCTTTCCATGGCTGCTCGCCTGTGTTGCCACCTG
GATTCTGCGCGGGACGTCCTTCTGCTACGTCCCTTCGGCCCTCAATCCAGCGGACCTTCCTTCCCGCGGC
CTGCTGCCGGCTCTGCGGCCTCTTCCGCGTCTTCGCCTTCGCCCTCAGACGAGTCGGATCTCCCTTTGGG
CCGCCTCCCCGCCTGGAATTCGAGCTCGGTACCTTTAAGACCAATGACTTACAAGGCAGCTGTAGATCTT
AGCCACTTTTTAAAAGAAAAGGGGGGACTGGAAGGGCTAATTCACTCCCAACGAAGACAAGATATCCTTG
ATCTGTGGATCTACCACACACAAGGCTACTTCCCTGATTGGCAGAACTACACACCAGGGCCAGGGATCAG
ATATCCACTGACCTTTGGATGGTGCTACAAGCTAGTACCAGTTGAGCAAGAGAAGGTAGAAGAAGCCAAT
GAAGGAGAGAACACCCGCTTGTTACACCCTGTGAGCCTGCATGGGATGGATGACCCGGAGAGAGAAGTAT
TAGAGTGGAGGTTTGACAGCCGCCTAGCATTTCATCACATGGCCCGAGAGCTGCATCCGGACTGTACTGG
GTCTCTCTGGTTAGACCAGATCTGAGCCTGGGAGCTCTCTGGCTAACTAGGGAACCCACTGCTTAAGCCT
CAATAAAGCTTGCCTTGAGTGCTTCAAGTAGTGTGTGCCCGTCTGTTGTGTGACTCTGGTAACTAGAGAT
CCCTCAGACCCTTTTAGTCAGTGTGGAAAATCTCTAGCAGGGCCGCTTTAAACCCGCTGATCAGCCTCGA
CTGTGCCTTCTAGTTGCCAGCCATCTGTTGTTTGCCCCTCCCCCGTGCCTTCCTTGACCCTGGAAGGTGC
CACTCCCACTGTCCTTTCCTAATAAAATGAGGAAATTGCATCGCATTGTCTGAGTAGGTGTCATTCTATT
CTGGGGGGTGGGGTGGGGCAGGACAGCAAGGGGGAGGATTGGGAAGACAATAGCAGGCATGCTGGGGATG
CGGTGGGCTCTATGGCTTCTGAGGCGGAAAGAACCAGCTGGGGCTCTAGGGGGTATCCCC
[124 nt withheld, positions 5731-5854]
C
[91 nt withheld, positions 5856-5946]
A
[49 nt withheld, positions 5948-5996]
CCTTTGACGTTGGAGTCCACGTTCTTT
[37 nt withheld, positions 6024-6060]
ACCCTATCTCGGTCTATTCTTTTGATTTATAAGGGATTTTGCCGATTTCGGCCTATTGGTTAAAAAATGA
GCTGATTTAACAAAAATTTAACGCGAATTAATTCTGTGGAATGTGTGTCAGTTAGGGTGTGGAAAGTCCC
CAGGCTCCCCAGCAGGCAGAAGTATGCAAAGCATGCATCTCAATTAGTCAGCAACCAGGTGTGGAAAGTC
CCCAGGCTCCCCAGCAGGCAGAAGTATGCAAAGCATGCATCTCAATTAGTCAGCAACCATAGTCCCGCCC
CTAACTCCGCCCATCCCGCCCCTAACTCCGCCCAGTTCCGCCCATTCTCCGCCCCATGGCTGACTAATTT
TTTTTATTTATGCAGAGGCCGAGGCCGCCTCTGCCTCTGAGCTATTCCAGAAGTAGTGAGGAGGCTTTTT
TGGAGGCCTAGGCTTTTGCAAAAAGCTCCCGGGAGCTTGTATATCCATTTTCGGATCTGATCAGCACGTG
TTGACAATTAATCATCGGCATAGTATATCGGCATAGTATAATACGACAAGGTGAGGAACTAAACCATGGC
CAAGTTGACCAGTGCCGTTCCGGTGCTCACCGCGCGCGACGTCGCCGGAGCGGTCGAGTTCTGGACCGAC
CGGCTCGGGTTCTCCCGGGACTTCGTGGAGGACGACTTCGCCGGTGTGGTCCGGGACGACGTGACCCTGT
TCATCAGCGCGGTCCAGGACCAGGTGGTGCCGGACAACACCCTGGCCTGGGTGTGGGTGCGCGGCCTGGA
CGAGCTGTACGCCGAGTGGTCGGAGGTCGTGTCCACGAACTTCCGGGACGCCTCCGGGCCGGCCATGACC
GAGATCGGCGAGCAGCCGTGGGGGCGGGAGTTCGCCCTGCGCGACCCGGCCGGCAACTGCGTGCACTTCG
TGGCCGAGGAGCAGGACTGACACGTGCTACGAGATTTCGATTCCACCGCCGCCTTCTATGAAAGGTTGGG
CTTCGGAATCGTTTTCCGGGACGCCGGCTGGATGATCCTCCAGCGCGGGGATCTCATGCTGGAGTTCTTC
GCCCACCCCAACTTGTTTATTGCAGCTTATAATGGTTACAAATAAAGCAATAGCATCACAAATTTCACAA
ATAAAGCATTTTTTTCACTGCATTCTAGTTGTGGTTTGTCCAAACTCATCAATGTATCTTATCATGTCTG
TATACCGTCGACCTCTAGCTAGAGCTTGGCGTAATCATGGTCATAGCTGTTTCCTGTGTGAAATTGTTAT
CCGCTCACAATTCCACACAACATACGAGCCGGAAGCATAAAGTGTAAAGCCTGGGGTGCCTAATGAGTGA
GCTAACTCACATTAATTGCGTTGCGCTCACTGCCCGCTTTCCAGTCGGGAAACCTGTCGTGCCAGCTGCA
TTAATGAATCGGCCAACGCGCGGGGAGAGGCGGTTTGCGTATTGGGCGCTCTTCCGCTTCCTCGCTCACT
GACTCGCTGCGCTCGGTCGTTCGGCTGCGGCGAGCGGTATCAGCTCACTCAAAGGCGGTAATACGGTTAT
CCACAGAATCAGGGGATAACGCAGGAAAGAACATGTGAGCAAAAGGCCAGCAAAAGGCCAGGAACCGTAA
AAAGGCCGCGTTGCTGGCGTTTTTCCATAGGCTCCGCCCCCCTGACGAGCATCACAAAAATCGACGCTCA
AGTCAGAGGTGGCGAAACCCGACAGGACTATAAAGATACCAGGCGTTTCCCCCTGGAAGCTCCCTCGTGC
GCTCTCCTGTTCCGACCCTGCCGCTTACCGGATACCTGTCCGCCTTTCTCCCTTCGGGAAGCGTGGCGCT
TTCTCATAGCTCACGCTGTAGGTATCTCAGTTCGGTGTAGGTCGTTCGCTCCAAGCTGGGCTGTGTGCAC
GAACCCCCCGTTCAGCCCGACCGCTGCGCCTTATCCGGTAACTATCGTCTTGAGTCCAACCCGGTAAGAC
ACGACTTATCGCCACTGGCAGCAGCCACTGGTAACAGGATTAGCAGAGCGAGGTATGTAGGCGGTGCTAC
AGAGTTCTTGAAGTGGTGGCCTAACTACGGCTACACTAGAAGAACAGTATTTGGTATCTGCGCTCTGCTG
AAGCCAGTTACCTTCGGAAAAAGAGTTGGTAGCTCTTGATCCGGCAAACAAACCACCGCTGGTAGCGGTG
GTTTTTTTGTTTGCAAGCAGCAGATTACGCGCAGAAAAAAAGGATCTCAAGAAGATCCTTTGATCTTTTC
TACGGGGTCTGACGCTCAGTGGAACGAAAACTCACGTTAAGGGATTTTGGTCATGAGATTATCAAAAAGG
ATCTTCACCTAGATCCTTTTAAATTAAAAATGAAGTTTTAAATCAATCTAAAGTATATATGAGTAAACTT
GGTCTGACAGTTACCAATGCTTAATCAGTGAGGCACCTATCTCAGCGATCTGTCTATTTCGTTCATCCAT
AGTTGCCTGACTCCCCGTCGTGTAGATAACTACGATACGGGAGGGCTTACCATCTGGCCCCAGTGCTGCA
ATGATACCGCGAGACCCACGCTCACCGGCTCCAGATTTATCAGCAATAAACCAGCCAGCCGGAAGGGCCG
AGCGCAGAAGTGGTCCTGCAACTTTATCCGCCTCCATCCAGTCTATTAATTGTTGCCGGGAAGCTAGAGT
AAGTAGTTCGCCAGTTAATAGTTTGCGCAACGTTGTTGCCATTGCTACAGGCATCGTGGTGTCACGCTCG
TCGTTTGGTATGGCTTCATTCAGCTCCGGTTCCCAACGATCAAGGCGAGTTACATGATCCCCCATGTTGT
GCAAAAAAGCGGTTAGCTCCTTCGGTCCTCCGATCGTTGTCAGAAGTAAGTTGGCCGCAGTGTTATCACT
CATGGTTATGGCAGCACTGCATAATTCTCTTACTGTCATGCCATCCGTAAGATGCTTTTCTGTGACTGGT
GAGTACTCAACCAAGTCATTCTGAGAATAGTGTATGCGGCGACCGAGTTGCTCTTGCCCGGCGTCAATAC
GGGATAATACCGCGCCACATAGCAGAACTTTAAAAGTGCTCATCATTGGAAAACGTTCTTCGGGGCGAAA
ACTCTCAAGGATCTTACCGCTGTTGAGATCCAGTTCGATGTAACCCACTCGTGCACCCAACTGATCTTCA
GCATCTTTTACTTTCACCAGCGTTTCTGGGTGAGCAAAAACAGGAAGGCAAAATGCCGCAAAAAAGGGAA
TAAGGGCGACACGGAAATGTTGAATACTCATACTCTTCCTTTTTCAATATTATTGAAGCATTTATCAGGG
TTATTGTCTCATGAGCGGATACATATTTGAATGTATTTAGAAAAATAAACAAATAGGGGTTCCGCGCACA
TTTCCCCGAAAAGTGCCACCTGACGTC
Features (pLannotate 1.2.2; 34 found; start..end, strand, type, name):
     28..80      -  misc_feature   bom (fragment): basis of mobility region from pBR322
    235..614     +  enhancer       CMV enhancer: human cytomegalovirus immediate early enhancer
    615..814     +  promoter       CMV promoter: human cytomegalovirus (CMV) immediate early promoter
    832..1012    +  LTR            5' LTR (truncated): truncated 5' long terminal repeat (LTR) from HIV-1
   1059..1184    +  misc_feature   HIV-1 Ψ: packaging signal of human immunodeficiency virus type 1
   1168..1531    +  CDS            HIV-1 gag (fragment): gag protein from human immunodeficiency virus 1; gag
   1677..1910    +  misc_feature   RRE: The Rev response element (RRE) of HIV-1 allows for Rev-dependent mRNA export from the nucleus to the cytoplasm.
   2287..2387    +  CDS            Rev (fragment): human immunodeficiency virus 1 (HIV-1) Rev protein; rev; enhances nuclear export of unspliced and incompletely spliced viral mRNAs
   2391..2507    +  misc_feature   cPPT/CTS: central polypurine tract and central termination sequence of HIV-1
   2530..2833    +  enhancer       CMV enhancer: human cytomegalovirus immediate early enhancer
   2834..3037    +  promoter       CMV promoter: human cytomegalovirus (CMV) immediate early promoter
   3134..3154    +  CDS            3xFLAG (fragment): three tandem FLAG® epitope tags
   3180..3770    +  CDS            Gk (fragment): GLPK_MOUSE - Also known as Gyk. Experimental evidence at protein level: Swiss-Prot protein existence level 1. Key enzyme in the regulation of glycerol uptake and metabolism. From Mus musculus (Mouse).
   3848..4077    +  intron         chimeric intron: chimera between introns from adenovirus and immunoglobulin heavy chain genes
   4141..4251    +  CDS            nef (fragment): NEF_HV1Z2 - Experimental evidence at protein level: Swiss-Prot protein existence level 1. Extracellular Nef protein targets CD4(+) T-lymphocytes for apoptosis by interacting with CXCR4 surface receptors. From Human immunodeficiency virus type 1 group M subtype D (isolate Z2/CDC-Z34) (HIV-1).
   4254..4842    +  misc_feature   WPRE: woodchuck hepatitis virus posttranscriptional regulatory element
   4859..4927    +  CDS            nef (fragment): NEF_HV1Z2 - Experimental evidence at protein level: Swiss-Prot protein existence level 1. Extracellular Nef protein targets CD4(+) T-lymphocytes for apoptosis by interacting with CXCR4 surface receptors. From Human immunodeficiency virus type 1 group M subtype D (isolate Z2/CDC-Z34) (HIV-1).
   4929..5241    +  LTR            5' LTR (fragment): 5' long terminal repeat (LTR) from HIV-1
   5249..5429    +  LTR            5' LTR (truncated): truncated 5' long terminal repeat (LTR) from HIV-1
   5461..5685    +  polyA_signal   bGH poly(A) signal: bovine growth hormone polyadenylation signal
   5689..5710    +  promoter       SV40 promoter (fragment): SV40 enhancer and early promoter
   5731..6159    +  rep_origin     f1 ori (sequence partly withheld): f1 bacteriophage origin of replication; arrow indicates direction of (+) strand synthesis
   6173..6502    +  promoter       SV40 promoter: SV40 enhancer and early promoter
   6550..6597    +  promoter       EM7 promoter: synthetic bacterial promoter&nbsp
   6616..6990    +  CDS            BleoR: antibiotic-binding protein; Sh ble from Streptoalloteichus hindustanus; confers resistance to bleomycin, phleomycin, and Zeocin™
   7000..7125    +  CDS            ble (fragment): BLE_KLEPN - Experimental evidence at protein level: Swiss-Prot protein existence level 1. Binding protein with a strong affinity to the bleomycin family of antibiotics. Binds to CL990; an antimitotic-antibiotic compound. From Klebsiella pneumoniae.
   7120..7241    +  polyA_signal   SV40 poly(A) signal: SV40 polyadenylation signal
   7314..7330    -  protein_bind   lac operator: The lac repressor binds to the lac operator to inhibit transcription in E. coli. This inhibition can be relieved by adding lactose or isopropyl-β-D-thiogalactopyranoside (IPTG). lac repressor encoded by lacI
   7338..7368    -  promoter       lac promoter: promoter for the E. coli lac operon
   7383..7404    -  protein_bind   CAP binding site: CAP binding activates transcription in the presence of cAMP. E. coli catabolite activator protein
   7417..7509    -  CDS            lacI (fragment): lac repressor; lacI; The lac repressor binds to the lac operator to inhibit transcription in E. coli. This inhibition can be relieved by adding lactose or isopropyl-β-D-thiogalactopyranoside (IPTG).
   7692..8280    -  rep_origin     ori: high-copy-number ColE1/pMB1/pBR322/pUC origin of replication
   8451..9311    -  CDS            AmpR: β-lactamase; bla; confers resistance to ampicillin, carbenicillin, and related antibiotics
   9312..9416    -  promoter       AmpR promoter: bla
