[The description below was written by a language model from this plasmid's Addgene catalogue record and pLannotate feature annotations shown in this document.]
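Description:
pBOB-N-Flag-GK (281-473) is an HIV-1-based lentiviral expression vector of about 9.4 kb, built on the pBOB backbone, that drives expression of a truncated mouse glycerol kinase (Gk, also called Gyk) in mammalian cells. In bacteria it is maintained through a high-copy ColE1/pUC-type origin and selected with ampicillin via the β-lactamase gene. An f1 origin is also present. Outside the proviral region, the backbone carries an SV40 promoter/EM7 promoter–BleoR cassette with an SV40 polyadenylation signal. This could in principle confer Zeocin resistance, but because it lies outside the LTRs it would not be transferred by transduction, and the catalogue entry lists no mammalian selection marker.

The viral genome is transcribed from a CMV enhancer/promoter fused to a truncated 5' LTR, an arrangement that makes genomic RNA production Tat-independent. It includes the Ψ packaging signal with adjoining gag sequence, the Rev response element for nuclear export of unspliced RNA, and the cPPT/CTS element that aids nuclear import. An internal CMV enhancer/promoter drives the roughly 580 bp insert encoding mouse Gk residues 281–473 with an N-terminal Flag epitope. The annotation detects this tag as a partial match to 3xFLAG, consistent with a single Flag tag. Downstream lie an annotated chimeric intron, a WPRE that enhances transcript stability and expression, the 3' LTR region, and a bGH polyadenylation signal.

The construct is one of a set of truncations, suited to transient transfection or lentiviral delivery. The Flag tag allows detection or immunoprecipitation of this glycerol kinase fragment, for example in domain-mapping or interaction studies, although the record does not state the specific experiment.
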