Addgene plasmid #134273: pBOB-N-Flag-GK (281-473)
Purpose: Lentivector encoding Flag-tagged GK truncation (amino acids 281-473)
Depositing lab: Bruce Beutler. Depositing organization: University of Texas Southwestern Medical Center. Publication: Skin-specific regulation of SREBP processing and lipid biosynthesis by glycerol kinase 5. Zhang D, Tomisato W, Su L, Sun L, Choi JH, Zhang Z, Wang KW, Zhan X, Choi M, Li X, Tang M, Castro-Perez JM, Hildebrand S, Murray AR, Moresco EMY, Beutler B. Proc Natl Acad Sci U S A. 2017 Jun 27;114(26):E5197-E5206. doi: 10.1073/pnas.1705312114. Epub 2017 Jun 12. PubMed 28607088.
Backbone
  Vector backbone: pBOB
  Backbone size w/o insert (bp): 8800
  Total vector size (bp): 9400
  Vector type: Mammalian Expression, Lentiviral
Growth in bacteria
  Bacterial resistance: Ampicillin, 100 μg/mL
  Growth temperature: 37°C
  Growth strain: NEB Stable
  Copy number: High Copy
Gene/Insert
  Gene/Insert name: Gk (alt names: glycerol kinase; Gyk)
  Species: M. musculus (mouse)
  Insert size (bp): 579
  Mutation: mouse Gk amino acids 281-473
  GenBank ID: NM_008194
  Entrez Gene: Gk (a.k.a. D930012N15Rik, Gyk)
  Promoter: CMV
  Tag / fusion protein: Flag (N terminal on insert)
  Cloning method: Ligation Independent Cloning
  Sequencing primers: 5′ agctcgtttagtgaaccgtcagatcg; 3′ ggaaactgacaatcttagcgcag
Terms and licenses: Academic/Nonprofit Terms; Industry Terms: Not Available to Industry
How to cite: pBOB-N-Flag-GK (281-473) was a gift from Bruce Beutler (Addgene plasmid # 134273 ; http://n2t.net/addgene:134273 ; RRID:Addgene_134273)
